>Addgene plasmid #134138 | pIW070 | addgene full sequence | sequence record 270306 | Addgene NGS Result
TTGTCTCTGTCTGACTGTGTTTCTGTATTTGTCTGAAAATTAGGGCCAGACTGTTACCACTCCCTTAAGT
TTGACCTTAGGTCACTGGAAAGATGTCGAGCGGATCGCTCACAACCAGTCGGTAGATGTCAAGAAGAGAC
GTTGGGTTACCTTCTGCTCTGCAGAATGGCCAACCTTTAACGTCGGATGGCCGCGAGACGGCACCTTTAA
CCGAGACCTCATCACCCAGGTTAAGATCAAGGTCTTTTCACCTGGCCCGCATGGACACCCAGACCAGGTC
CCCTACATCGTGACCTGGGAAGCCTTGGCTTTTGACCCCCCTCCCTGGGTCAAGCCCTTTGTACACCCTA
AGCCTCCGCCTCCTCTTCCTCCATCCGCCCCGTCTCTCCCCCTTGAACCTCCTCGTTCGACCCCGCCTCG
ATCCTCCCTTTATCCAGCCCTCACTCCTTCTCTAGGCGCCGGCCGGATCCCAGTGTGGTGGTACGCTACC
GGTCGCCACCATGGTGAGCAAGGGCGAGGAGCTGTTCACCGGGGTGGTGCCCATCCTGGTCGAGCTGGAC
GGCGACGTAAACGGCCACAAGTTCAGCGTGTCCGGCGAGGGCGAGGGCGATGCCACCTACGGCAAGCTGA
CCCTGAAGTTCATCTGCACCACCGGCAAGCTGCCCGTGCCCTGGCCCACCCTCGTGACCACCCTGACCTA
CGGCGTGCAGTGCTTCAGCCGCTACCCCGACCACATGAAGCAGCACGACTTCTTCAAGTCCGCCATGCCC
GAAGGCTACGTCCAGGAGCGCACCATCTTCTTCAAGGACGACGGCAACTACAAGACCCGCGCCGAGGTGA
AGTTCGAGGGCGACACCCTGGTGAACCGCATCGAGCTGAAGGGCATCGACTTCAAGGAGGACGGCAACAT
CCTGGGGCACAAGCTGGAGTACAACTACAACAGCCACAACGTCTATATCATGGCCGACAAGCAGAAGAAC
GGCATCAAGGTGAACTTCAAGATCCGCCACAACATCGAGGACGGCAGCGTGCAGCTCGCCGACCACTACC
AGCAGAACACCCCCATCGGCGACGGCCCCGTGCTGCTGCCCGACAACCACTACCTGAGCACCCAGTCCGC
CCTGAGCAAAGACCCCAACGAGAAGCGCGATCACATGGTCCTGCTGGAGTTCGTGACCGCCGCCGGGATC
ACTCTCGGCATGGACGAGCTGTACAAGTCCGGAGGGGATCGGTGGAGCTCCACCGGTGGCGGCCGCTCTA
GAGAGAATCTTTATTTTCAGGGCGCCGCCAAATTCAAAGAAACCGCTGCTGCTAAATTCGAACGCCAGCA
CATGGACAGCGGAGGTGGAGGTACTAGTCTCGAGATGGCAAGCAGCGACCTGGAGCAGCTGTGCTCTCAT
GTTAATGAAAAGATTGGCAATATTAAGAAAACCTTATCATTAAGAAACTGTGGACAAGAGCCCACACTGA
AGACCGTATTAAATAAAATAGGAGATGAGATCATTGTAATAAATGAACTTCTAAATAAATTGGAATTGGA
AATTCAGTATCAAGAACAAACCAACAATTCACTCAAGGAACTCTGTGAATCTCTTGAAGAAGATTACAAA
GACATAGAACATCTTAAAGAAAACGTTCCTTCCCATTTGCCTCAAGTAACAGTAACCCAGAGCTGTGTTA
AGGGATCAGATCTTGATCCTGAAGAACCAATCAAAGTTGAAGAACCTGAACCCGTAAAGAAGCCTCCCAA
AGAGCAATGACCGCGGGCCCGGGATCCACCGGATCTAGATAACTGATCATAATCAGCCATACCACATTTG
TAGAGGTTTTACTTGCTTTAAAAAACCTCCCACACCTCCCCCTGAACCTGAAACATAAAATGAATGCAAT
TCGCCAGCACAGTGGTCGACCCTGTGGAATGTGTGTCAGTTAGGGTGTGGAAAGTCCCCAGGCTCCCCAG
CAGGCAGAAGTATGCAAAGCATGCATCTCAATTAGTCAGCAACCAGGTGTGGAAAGTCCCCAGGCTCCCC
AGCAGGCAGAAGTATGCAAAGCATGCATCTCAATTAGTCAGCAACCATAGTCCCGCCCCTAACTCCGCCC
ATCCCGCCCCTAACTCCGCCCAGTTCCGCCCATTCTCCGCCCCATGGCTGACTAATTTTTTTTATTTATG
CAGAGGCCGAGGCCGCCTCGGCCTCTGAGCTATTCCAGAAGTAGTGAGGAGGCTTTTTTGGAGGCCTAGG
CTTTTGCAAAAAGCTTCATGGCCAAGCCTTTGTCTCAAGAAGAATCCACCCTCATTGAAAGAGCAACGGC
TACAATCAACAGCATCCCCATCTCTGAAGACTACAGCGTCGCCAGCGCAGCTCTCTCTAGCGACGGCCGC
ATCTTCACTGGTGTCAATGTATATCATTTTACTGGGGGACCTTGTGCAGAACTCGTGGTGCTGGGCACTG
CTGCTGCTGCGGCAGCTGGCAACCTGACTTGTATCGTCGCGATCGGAAATGAGAACAGGGGCATCTTGAG
CCCCTGCGGACGGTGCCGACAGGTGCTTCTCGATCTGCATCCTGGGATCAAAGCCATAGTGAAGGACAGT
GATGGACAGCCGACGGCAGTTGGGATTCGTGAATTGCTGCCCTCTGGTTATGTGTGGGAGGGCTAAGATC
GATAAAATAAAAGATTTTATTTAGTCTCCAGAAAAAGGGGGGAATGAAAGACCCCACCTGTAGGTTTGGC
AAGCTAGCTTAAGTAACGCCATTTTGCAAGGCATGGAAAAATACATAACTGAGAATAGAGAAGTTCAGAT
CAAGGTCAGGAACAGATGGAACAGCTGAATATGGGCCAAACAGGATATCTGTGGTAAGCAGTTCCTGCCC
CGGCTCAGGGCCAAGAACAGATGGAACAGCTGAATATGGGCCAAACAGGATATCTGTGGTAAGCAGTTCC
TGCCCCGGCTCAGGGCCAAGAACAGATGGTCCCCAGATGCGGTCCAGCCCTCAGCAGTTTCTAGAGAACC
ATCAGATGTTTCCAGGGTGCCCCAAGGACCTGAAATGACCCTGTGCCTTATTTGAACTAACCAATCAGTT
CGCTTCTCGCTTCTGTTCGCGCGCTTCTGCTCCCCGAGCTCAATAAAAGAGCCCACAACCCCTCACTCGG
GGCGCCAGTCCTCCGATTGACTGAGTCGCCCGGGTACCCGTGTATCCAATAAACCCTCTTGCAGTTGCAT
CCGACTTGTGGTCTCGCTGTTCCTTGGGAGGGTCTCCTCTGAGTGATTGACTACCCGTCAGCGGGGGTCT
TTCACATGCAGCATGTATCAAAATTAATTTGGTTTTTTTTCTTAAGTATTTACATTAAATGGCCATAGTT
GCATTAATGAATCGGCCAACGCGCGGGGAGAGGCGGTTTGCGTATTGGGCGCTCTTCCGCTTCCTCGCTC
ACTGACTCGCTGCGCTCGGTCGTTCGGCTGCGGCGAGCGGTATCAGCTCACTCAAAGGCGGTAATACGGT
TATCCACAGAATCAGGGGATAACGCAGGAAAGAACATGTGAGCAAAAGGCCAGCAAAAGGCCAGGAACCG
TAAAAAGGCCGCGTTGCTGGCGTTTTTCCATAGGCTCCGCCCCCCTGACGAGCATCACAAAAATCGACGC
TCAAGTCAGAGGTGGCGAAACCCGACAGGACTATAAAGATACCAGGCGTTTCCCCCTGGAAGCTCCCTCG
TGCGCTCTCCTGTTCCGACCCTGCCGCTTACCGGATACCTGTCCGCCTTTCTCCCTTCGGGAAGCGTGGC
GCTTTCTCATAGCTCACGCTGTAGGTATCTCAGTTCGGTGTAGGTCGTTCGCTCCAAGCTGGGCTGTGTG
CACGAACCCCCCGTTCAGCCCGACCGCTGCGCCTTATCCGGTAACTATCGTCTTGAGTCCAACCCGGTAA
GACACGACTTATCGCCACTGGCAGCAGCCACTGGTAACAGGATTAGCAGAGCGAGGTATGTAGGCGGTGC
TACAGAGTTCTTGAAGTGGTGGCCTAACTACGGCTACACTAGAAGAACAGTATTTGGTATCTGCGCTCTG
CTGAAGCCAGTTACCTTCGGAAAAAGAGTTGGTAGCTCTTGATCCGGCAAACAAACCACCGCTGGTAGCG
GTGGTTTTTTTGTTTGCAAGCAGCAGATTACGCGCAGAAAAAAAGGATCTCAAGAAGATCCTTTGATCTT
TTCTACGGGGTCTGACGCTCAGTGGAACGAAAACTCACGTTAAGGGATTTTGGTCATGAGATTATCAAAA
AGGATCTTCACCTAGATCCTTTTGCGGCCGCAAATCAATCTAAAGTATATATGAGTAAACTTGGTCTGAC
AGTTACCAATGCTTAATCAGTGAGGCACCTATCTCAGCGATCTGTCTATTTCGTTCATCCATAGTTGCCT
GACTCCCCGTCGTGTAGATAACTACGATACGGGAGGGCTTACCATCTGGCCCCAGTGCTGCAATGATACC
GCGAGACCCACGCTCACCGGCTCCAGATTTATCAGCAATAAACCAGCCAGCCGGAAGGGCCGAGCGCAGA
AGTGGTCCTGCAACTTTATCCGCCTCCATCCAGTCTATTAATTGTTGCCGGGAAGCTAGAGTAAGTAGTT
CGCCAGTTAATAGTTTGCGCAACGTTGTTGCCATTGCTACAGGCATCGTGGTGTCACGCTCGTCGTTTGG
TATGGCTTCATTCAGCTCCGGTTCCCAACGATCAAGGCGAGTTACATGATCCCCCATGTTGTGCAAAAAA
GCGGTTAGCTCCTTCGGTCCTCCGATCGTTGTCAGAAGTAAGTTGGCCGCAGTGTTATCACTCATGGTTA
TGGCAGCACTGCATAATTCTCTTACTGTCATGCCATCCGTAAGATGCTTTTCTGTGACTGGTGAGTACTC
AACCAAGTCATTCTGAGAATAGTGTATGCGGCGACCGAGTTGCTCTTGCCCGGCGTCAATACGGGATAAT
ACCGCGCCACATAGCAGAACTTTAAAAGTGCTCATCATTGGAAAACGTTCTTCGGGGCGAAAACTCTCAA
GGATCTTACCGCTGTTGAGATCCAGTTCGATGTAACCCACTCGTGCACCCAACTGATCTTCAGCATCTTT
TACTTTCACCAGCGTTTCTGGGTGAGCAAAAACAGGAAGGCAAAATGCCGCAAAAAAGGGAATAAGGGCG
ACACGGAAATGTTGAATACTCATACTCTTCCTTTTTCAATATTATTGAAGCATTTATCAGGGTTATTGTC
TCATGAGCGGATACATATTTGAATGTATTTAGAAAAATAAACAAATAGGGGTTCCGCGCACATTTCCCCG
AAAAGTGCCACCTGCAGCCTGAATATGGGCCAAACAGGATATCTGTGGTAAGCAGTTCCTGCCCCGGCTC
AGGGCCAAGAACAGATGGAACAGCTGAATATGGGCCAAACAGGATATCTGTGGTAAGCAGTTCCTGCCCC
GGCTCAGGGCCAAGAACAGATGGTCCCCAGATGCGGTCCAGCCCTCAGCAGTTTCTAGAGAACCATCAGA
TGTTTCCAGGGTGCCCCAAGGACCTGAAATGACCCTGTGCCTTATTTGAACTAACCAATCAGTTCGCTTC
TCGCTTCTGTTCGCGCGCTTCTGCTCCCCGAGCTCAATAAAAGAGCCCACAACCCCTCACTCGGGGCGCC
AGTCCTCCGATTGACTGAGTCGCCCGGGTACCCGTGTATCCAATAAACCCTCTTGCAGTTGCATCCGACT
TGTGGTCTCGCTGTTCCTTGGGAGGGTCTCCTCTGAGTGATTGACTACCCGTCAGCGGGGGTCTTTCATT
TGGGGGCTCGTCCGGGATCGGGAGACCCCTGCCCAGGGACCACCGACCCACCACCGGGAGGCAAGCTGGC
CAGCAACTTATCTGTGTCTGTCCGATTGTCTAGTGTCTATGACTGATTTTATGCGCCTGCGTCGGTACTA
GTTAGCTAACTAGCTCTGTATCTGGCGGACCCGTGGTGGAACTGACGAGTTCTGAACACCCGGCCGCAAC
CCTGGGAGACGTCCCAGGGACTTTGGGGGCCGTTTTTGTGGCCCGACCTGAGGAAGGGAGTCGATGTGGA
ATCCGACCCCGTCAGGATATGTGGTTCTGGTAGGAGACGAGAACCTAAAACAGTTCCCGCCTCCGTCTGA
ATTTTTGCTTTCGGTTTGGAACCGAAGCCGCGCGTCTTGTCTGCTGCAGCGCTGCAGCATCGTTCTGTG
Features (pLannotate 1.2.2; 18 found; start..end, strand, type, name):
     44..460     +  CDS            gag (truncated): truncated Moloney murine leukemia virus (MMLV) gag gene lacking the start codon
    501..1217    +  CDS            EGFP: EGFP is a basic (constitutively fluorescent) green fluorescent protein published in 1996, derived from Aequorea victoria. It is reported to be a rapidly-maturing weak dimer with moderate acid sensitivity.
   1244..1262    +  misc_feature   MCS (fragment): pBluescript multiple cloning site
   1263..1282    +  CDS            capTEV™ (fragment): composite tag for in vivo biotinylation, TEV protease cleavage, and 6xHis tagging
   1296..1340    +  CDS            S-Tag: affinity and epitope tag derived from pancreatic ribonuclease A
   1365..1757    +  CDS            SKA1 (fragment): SKA1_HUMAN - Also known as C18orf24. Experimental evidence at protein level: Swiss-Prot protein existence level 1. Component of the SKA1 complex, a microtubule-binding subcomplex of the outer kinetochore that is essential for proper chromosome segregation (PubMed:17093495, PubMed:19289083, PubMed:23085020). Required for timely anaphase onset during mitosis, when chromosomes undergo bipolar attachment on spindle microtubules leading to silencing of the spindle checkpoint (PubMed:17093495). The SKA1 complex is a direct component of the kinetochore-microtubule interface and directly associates wi
   1760..1782    +  misc_feature   MCS (fragment): multiple cloning site
   1794..1878    +  CDS            large T antigen (fragment): large T antigen from SV40 (simian virus 40)
   1921..2250    +  promoter       SV40 promoter: SV40 enhancer and early promoter
   2258..2656    +  CDS            BSD: blasticidin S deaminase; Aspergillus terreus BSD; confers resistance to blasticidin
   2703..2824    +  LTR            3' LTR (ΔU3) (fragment): self-inactivating 3' long terminal repeat (LTR) from Moloney murine leukemia virus
   2825..3294    +  LTR            LTR: long terminal repeat from Moloney murine leukemia virus
   3360..3412    -  CDS            lacI (fragment): lac repressor; lacI; The lac repressor binds to the lac operator to inhibit transcription in E. coli. This inhibition can be relieved by adding lactose or isopropyl-β-D-thiogalactopyranoside (IPTG).
   3595..4183    -  rep_origin     ori: high-copy-number ColE1/pMB1/pBR322/pUC origin of replication
   4343..5203    -  CDS            AmpR: β-lactamase; bla; confers resistance to ampicillin, carbenicillin, and related antibiotics
   5204..5308    -  promoter       AmpR promoter: bla
   5339..5808    +  LTR            LTR: long terminal repeat from Moloney murine leukemia virus
   5932..6206    +  misc_feature   MESV Ψ (fragment): packaging signal of murine embryonic stem cell virus
