[The description below was written by a language model from this plasmid's Addgene catalogue record and pLannotate feature annotations shown in this document.]
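Description:
pIW070 is a Moloney murine leukemia virus-based retroviral expression vector built on pJAG98, a pBABEblast derivative, for stable expression of a GFP-tagged fragment of human Ska1 in mammalian cells. It is propagated in E. coli through a high-copy ColE1/pUC-type origin and selected with ampicillin via the β-lactamase gene. The proviral region is framed by MMLV long terminal repeats. Downstream of the 5′ LTR lie a retroviral packaging signal and a truncated gag segment lacking its start codon, which together allow the transcribed genome to be encapsidated when the plasmid is introduced into a packaging cell line.

No separate promoter is annotated upstream of the fusion gene, so expression is presumably driven from the 5′ LTR, as is usual for pBABE vectors. The open reading frame begins with EGFP. This is followed by a linker region that the annotation matches to a fragment of a TEV-cleavage/affinity composite tag and to an S-Tag, and then by the SKA1 coding fragment. According to the catalogue entry the insert encodes residues 1–131, which removes the C-terminal microtubule-binding domain (ΔMTBD). It also carries changes that make it resistant to Cas9 targeting of the endogenous locus, although the specific changes are not listed. Downstream, an SV40 enhancer/early promoter drives blasticidin S deaminase, allowing selection of transduced cells with blasticidin.

The hardened design suits replacement experiments in which endogenous SKA1 is disrupted by CRISPR/Cas9. The localisation and function of the truncated, fluorescent protein can then be examined. The associated study concerns how Ska1 interacts with tubulin and tracks microtubule tips at the kinetochore.
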