Addgene plasmid #134138: pIW070
Purpose: Retroviral expression of GFP-Ska1
Depositing lab: Iain Cheeseman. Depositing organization: Whitehead Institute for Biomedical Research. Publication: Microtubule Tip Tracking by the Spindle and Kinetochore Protein Ska1 Requires Diverse Tubulin-Interacting Surfaces. Monda JK, Whitney IP, Tarasovetc EV, Wilson-Kubalek E, Milligan RA, Grishchuk EL, Cheeseman IM. Curr Biol. 2017 Dec 4;27(23):3666-3675.e6. doi: 10.1016/j.cub.2017.10.018. Epub 2017 Nov 16. PubMed 29153323.
Backbone
  Vector backbone: pJAG98 (pBABEblast)
  Vector type: Mammalian Expression, Retroviral
Growth in bacteria
  Bacterial resistance: Ampicillin, 100 μg/mL
  Growth temperature: 37°C
  Growth strain: NEB Stable
  Copy number: High Copy
Gene/Insert
  Gene/Insert name: GFP-human Ska1 delta MTBD CRISPR/Cas9 hardened
  Species: H. sapiens (human)
  Mutation: residues 1-131, CRISPR resistant
  Entrez Gene: SKA1 (a.k.a. C18orf24)
  Tag / fusion protein: GFP (N terminal on insert)
  Cloning method: Restriction Enzyme; 5′ cloning site unknown (unknown if destroyed); 3′ cloning site unknown (unknown if destroyed)
Terms and licenses: Academic/Nonprofit Terms; Industry Terms: Not Available to Industry
How to cite: pIW070 was a gift from Iain Cheeseman (Addgene plasmid # 134138 ; http://n2t.net/addgene:134138 ; RRID:Addgene_134138)
